>Addgene plasmid #132403 | pHAGE-IRES-puro-NLS-dPspCas13b-2xmNeongreen-3xFlag | addgene full sequence | sequence record 269051 | Addgene NGS Result
TGGAAGGGCTAATTCACTCCCAAAGAAGACAAGATATCCTTGATCTGTGGATCTACCACACACAAGGCTA
CTTCCCTGATTAGCAGAACTACACACCAGGGCCAGGGGTCAGATATCCACTGACCTTTGGATGGTGCTAC
AAGCTAGTACCAGTTGAGCCAGATAAGGTAGAAGAGGCCAATAAAGGAGAGAACACCAGCTTGTTACACC
CTGTGAGCCTGCATGGGATGGATGACCCGGAGAGAGAAGTGTTAGAGTGGAGGTTTGACAGCCGCCTAGC
ATTTCATCACGTGGCCCGAGAGCTGCATCCGGAGTACTTCAAGAACTGCTGATATCGAGCTTGCTACAAG
GGACTTTCCGCTGGGGACTTTCCAGGGAGGCGTGGCCTGGGCGGGACTGGGGAGTGGCGAGCCCTCAGAT
CCTGCATATAAGCAGCTGCTTTTTGCCTGTACTGGGTCTCTCTGGTTAGACCAGATCTGAGCCTGGGAGC
TCTCTGGCTAACTAGGGAACCCACTGCTTAAGCCTCAATAAAGCTTGCCTTGAGTGCTTCAAGTAGTGTG
TGCCCGTCTGTTGTGTGACTCTGGTAACTAGAGATCCCTCAGACCCTTTTAGTCAGTGTGGAAAATCTCT
AGCAGTGGCGCCCGAACAGGGACTTGAAAGCGAAAGGGAAACCAGAGGAGCTCTCTCGACGCAGGACTCG
GCTTGCTGAAGCGCGCACGGCAAGAGGCGAGGGGCGGCGACTGGTGAGTACGCCAAAAATTTTGACTAGC
GGAGGCTAGAAGGAGAGAGATGGGTGCGAGAGCGTCAGTATTAAGCGGGGGAGAATTAGATCGCGATGGG
AAAAAATTCGGTTAAGGCCAGGGGGAAAGAAAAAATATAAATTAAAACATATAGTATGGGCAAGCAGGGA
GCTAGAACGATTCGCAGTTAATCCTGGCCTGTTAGAAACATCAGAAGGCTGTAGACAAATACTGGGACAG
CTACAACCATCCCTTCAGACAGGATCAGAAGAACTTAGATCATTATATAATACAGTAGCAACCCTCTATT
GTGTGCATCAAAGGATAGAGATAAAAGACACCAAGGAAGCTTTAGACAAGATAGAGGAAGAGCAAAACAA
AAGTAAGACCACCGCACAGCAAGCGGCCGGCCGCTGATCTTCAGACCTGGAGGAGGAGATATGAGGGACA
ATTGGAGAAGTGAATTATATAAATATAAAGTAGTAAAAATTGAACCATTAGGAGTAGCACCCACCAAGGC
AAAGAGAAGAGTGGTGCAGAGAGAAAAAAGAGCAGTGGGAATAGGAGCTTTGTTCCTTGGGTTCTTGGGA
GCAGCAGGAAGCACTATGGGCGCAGCGTCAATGACGCTGACGGTACAGGCCAGACAATTATTGTCTGGTA
TAGTGCAGCAGCAGAACAATTTGCTGAGGGCTATTGAGGCGCAACAGCATCTGTTGCAACTCACAGTCTG
GGGCATCAAGCAGCTCCAGGCAAGAATCCTGGCTGTGGAAAGATACCTAAAGGATCAACAGCTCCTGGGG
ATTTGGGGTTGCTCTGGAAAACTCATTTGCACCACTGCTGTGCCTTGGAATGCTAGTTGGAGTAATAAAT
CTCTGGAACAGATTTGGAATCACACGACCTGGATGGAGTGGGACAGAGAAATTAACAATTACACAAGCTT
AATACACTCCTTAATTGAAGAATCGCAAAACCAGCAAGAAAAGAATGAACAAGAATTATTGGAATTAGAT
AAATGGGCAAGTTTGTGGAATTGGTTTAACATAACAAATTGGCTGTGGTATATAAAATTATTCATAATGA
TAGTAGGAGGCTTGGTAGGTTTAAGAATAGTTTTTGCTGTACTTTCTATAGTGAATAGAGTTAGGCAGGG
ATATTCACCATTATCGTTTCAGACCCACCTCCCAACCCCGAGGGGACCCGACAGGCCCGAAGGAATAGAA
GAAGAAGGTGGAGAGAGAGACAGAGACAGATCCATTCGATTAGTGAACGGATCTCGACGGTATCGCCGAA
TTCACAAATGGCAGTATTCATCCACAATTTTAAAAGAAAAGGGGGGATTGGGGGGTACAGTGCAGGGGAA
AGAATAGTAGACATAATAGCAACAGACATACAAACTAAAGAATTACAAAAACAAATTACAAAAATTCAAA
ATTTTCGGGTTTATTACAGGGACAGCAGAGATCCAGTTTGGACTAGTCGTGAGGCTCCGGTGCCCGTCAG
TGGGCAGAGCGCACATCGCCCACAGTCCCCGAGAAGTTGGGGGGAGGGGTCGGCAATTGAACCGGTGCCT
AGAGAAGGTGGCGCGGGGTAAACTGGGAAAGTGATGTCGTGTACTGGCTCCGCCTTTTTCCCGAGGGTGG
GGGAGAACCGTATATAAGTGCAGTAGTCGCCGTGAACGTTCTTTTTCGCAACGGGTTTGCCGCCAGAACA
CAGGTAAGTGCCGTGTGTGGTTCCCGCGGGCCTGGCCTCTTTACGGGTTATGGCCCTTGCGTGCCTTGAA
TTACTTCCACCTGGCTGCAGTACGTGATTCTTGATCCCGAGCTTCGGGTTGGAAGTGGGTGGGAGAGTTC
GAGGCCTTGCGCTTAAGGAGCCCCTTCGCCTCGTGCTTGAGTTGAGGCCTGGCCTGGGCGCTGGGGCCGC
CGCGTGCGAATCTGGTGGCACCTTCGCGCCTGTCTCGCTGCTTTCGATAAGTCTCTAGCCATTTAAAATT
TTTGATGACCTGCTGCGACGCTTTTTTTCTGGCAAGATAGTCTTGTAAATGCGGGCCAAGATCTGCACAC
TGGTATTTCGGTTTTTGGGGCCGCGGGCGGCGACGGGGCCCGTGCGTCCCAGCGCACATGTTCGGCGAGG
CGGGGCCTGCGAGCGCGGCCACCGAGAATCGGACGGGGGTAGTCTCAAGCTGGCCGGCCTGCTCTGGTGC
CTGGCCTCGCGCCGCCGTGTATCGCCCCGCCCTGGGCGGCAAGGCTGGCCCGGTCGGCACCAGTTGCGTG
AGCGGAAAGATGGCCGCTTCCCGGCCCTGCTGCAGGGAGCTCAAAATGGAGGACGCGGCGCTCGGGAGAG
CGGGCGGGTGAGTCACCCACACAAAGGAAAAGGGCCTTTCCGTCCTCAGCCGTCGCTTCATGTGACTCCA
CGGAGTACCGGGCGCCGTCCAGGCACCTCGATTAGTTCTCGAGCTTTTGGAGTACGTCGTCTTTAGGTTG
GGGGGAGGGGTTTTATGCGATGGAGTTTCCCCACACTGAGTGGGTGGAGACTGAAGTTAGGCCAGCTTGG
CACTTGATGTAATTCTCCTTGGAATTTGCCCTTTTTGAGTTTGGATCTTGGTTCATTCTCAAGCCTCAGA
CAGTGGTTCAAAGTTTTTTTCTTCCATTTCAGGTGTCGTGAAGCGGCCGCACCGGTCTGCAGCTAGCATG
CCCAAAAAGAAGAGGAAAGTGAACATCCCCGCTCTGGTGGAAAACCAGAAGAAGTACTTTGGCACCTACA
GCGTGATGGCCATGCTGAACGCTCAGACCGTGCTGGACCACATCCAGAAGGTGGCCGATATTGAGGGCGA
GCAGAACGAGAACAACGAGAATCTGTGGTTTCACCCCGTGATGAGCCACCTGTACAACGCCAAGAACGGC
TACGACAAGCAGCCCGAGAAAACCATGTTCATCATCGAGCGGCTGCAGAGCTACTTCCCATTCCTGAAGA
TCATGGCCGAGAACCAGAGAGAGTACAGCAACGGCAAGTACAAGCAGAACCGCGTGGAAGTGAACAGCAA
CGACATCTTCGAGGTGCTGAAGCGCGCCTTCGGCGTGCTGAAGATGTACAGGGACCTGACCAACGCCTAC
AAGACCTACGAGGAAAAGCTGAACGACGGCTGCGAGTTCCTGACCAGCACAGAGCAACCTCTGAGCGGCA
TGATCAACAACTACTACACAGTGGCCCTGCGGAACATGAACGAGAGATACGGCTACAAGACAGAGGACCT
GGCCTTCATCCAGGACAAGCGGTTCAAGTTCGTGAAGGACGCCTACGGCAAGAAAAAGTCCCAAGTGAAT
ACCGGATTCTTCCTGAGCCTGCAGGACTACAACGGCGACACACAGAAGAAGCTGCACCTGAGCGGAGTGG
GAATCGCCCTGCTGATCTGCCTGTTCCTGGACAAGCAGTACATCAACATCTTTCTGAGCAGGCTGCCCAT
CTTCTCCAGCTACAATGCCCAGAGCGAGGAACGGCGGATCATCATCAGATCCTTCGGCATCAACAGCATC
AAGCTGCCCAAGGACCGGATCCACAGCGAGAAGTCCAACAAGAGCGTGGCCATGGATATGCTCAACGAAG
TGAAGCGGTGCCCCGACGAGCTGTTCACAACACTGTCTGCCGAGAAGCAGTCCCGGTTCAGAATCATCAG
CGACGACCACAATGAAGTGCTGATGAAGCGGAGCAGCGACAGATTCGTGCCTCTGCTGCTGCAGTATATC
GATTACGGCAAGCTGTTCGACCACATCAGGTTCCACGTGAACATGGGCAAGCTGAGATACCTGCTGAAGG
CCGACAAGACCTGCATCGACGGCCAGACCAGAGTCAGAGTGATCGAGCAGCCCCTGAACGGCTTCGGCAG
ACTGGAAGAGGCCGAGACAATGCGGAAGCAAGAGAACGGCACCTTCGGCAACAGCGGCATCCGGATCAGA
GACTTCGAGAACATGAAGCGGGACGACGCCAATCCTGCCAACTATCCCTACATCGTGGACACCTACACAC
ACTACATCCTGGAAAACAACAAGGTCGAGATGTTTATCAACGACAAAGAGGACAGCGCCCCACTGCTGCC
CGTGATCGAGGATGATAGATACGTGGTCAAGACAATCCCCAGCTGCCGGATGAGCACCCTGGAAATTCCA
GCCATGGCCTTCCACATGTTTCTGTTCGGCAGCAAGAAAACCGAGAAGCTGATCGTGGACGTGCACAACC
GGTACAAGAGACTGTTCCAGGCCATGCAGAAAGAAGAAGTGACCGCCGAGAATATCGCCAGCTTCGGAAT
CGCCGAGAGCGACCTGCCTCAGAAGATCCTGGATCTGATCAGCGGCAATGCCCACGGCAAGGATGTGGAC
GCCTTCATCAGACTGACCGTGGACGACATGCTGACCGACACCGAGCGGAGAATCAAGAGATTCAAGGACG
ACCGGAAGTCCATTCGGAGCGCCGACAACAAGATGGGAAAGAGAGGCTTCAAGCAGATCTCCACAGGCAA
GCTGGCCGACTTCCTGGCCAAGGACATCGTGCTGTTTCAGCCCAGCGTGAACGATGGCGAGAACAAGATC
ACCGGCCTGAACTACCGGATCATGCAGAGCGCCATTGCCGTGTACGATAGCGGCGACGATTACGAGGCCA
AGCAGCAGTTCAAGCTGATGTTCGAGAAGGCCCGGCTGATCGGCAAGGGCACAACAGAGCCTCATCCATT
TCTGTACAAGGTGTTCGCCCGCAGCATCCCCGCCAATGCCGTCGAGTTCTACGAGCGCTACCTGATCGAG
CGGAAGTTCTACCTGACCGGCCTGTCCAACGAGATCAAGAAAGGCAACAGAGTGGATGTGCCCTTCATCC
GGCGGGACCAGAACAAGTGGAAAACACCCGCCATGAAGACCCTGGGCAGAATCTACAGCGAGGATCTGCC
CGTGGAACTGCCCAGACAGATGTTCGACAATGAGATCAAGTCCCACCTGAAGTCCCTGCCACAGATGGAA
GGCATCGACTTCAACAATGCCAACGTGACCTATCTGATCGCCGAGTACATGAAGAGAGTGCTGGACGACG
ACTTCCAGACCTTCTACCAGTGGAACCGCAACTACCGGTACATGGACATGCTTAAGGGCGAGTACGACAG
AAAGGGCTCCCTGCAGCACTGCTTCACCAGCGTGGAAGAGAGAGAAGGCCTCTGGAAAGAGCGGGCCTCC
AGAACAGAGCGGTACAGAAAGCAGGCCAGCAACAAGATCCGCAGCAACCGGCAGATGAGAAACGCCAGCA
GCGAAGAGATCGAGACAATCCTGGATAAGCGGCTGAGCAACAGCCGGAACGAGTACCAGAAAAGCGAGAA
AGTGATCCGGCGCTACAGAGTGCAGGATGCCCTGCTGTTTCTGCTGGCCAAAAAGACCCTGACCGAACTG
GCCGATTTCGACGGCGAGAGGTTCAAACTGAAAGAAATCATGCCCGACGCCGAGAAGGGAATCCTGAGCG
AGATCATGCCCATGAGCTTCACCTTCGAGAAAGGCGGCAAGAAGTACACCATCACCAGCGAGGGCATGAA
GCTGAAGAACTACGGCGACTTCTTTGTGCTGGCTAGCGACAAGAGGATCGGCAACCTGCTGGAACTCGTG
GGCAGCGACATCGTGTCCAAAGAGGATATCATGGAAGAGTTCAACAAATACGACCAGTGCAGGCCCGAGA
TCAGCTCCATCGTGTTCAACCTGGAAAAGTGGGCCTTCGACACATACCCCGAGCTGTCTGCCAGAGTGGA
CCGGGAAGAGAAGGTGGACTTCAAGAGCATCCTGAAAATCCTGCTGAACAACAAGAACATCAACAAAGAG
CAGAGCGACATCCTGCGGAAGATCCGGAACGCCTTCGATGCCAACAATTACCCCGACAAAGGCGTGGTGG
AAATCAAGGCCCTGCCTGAGATCGCCATGAGCATCAAGAAGGCCTTTGGGGAGTACGCCATCATGAAGGA
GGGAGCTCTAGAGGGGACTAGTGGAGGTGGATCCATGGTGTCCAAGGGCGAAGAGGACAACATGGCCAGC
CTGCCTGCCACCCACGAGCTGCACATCTTCGGCAGCATCAACGGCGTGGACTTCGACATGGTGGGACAGG
GCACCGGCAACCCCAACGACGGCTACGAGGAACTGAACCTGAAGTCCACAAAGGGCGACCTGCAGTTCAG
CCCCTGGATTCTGGTGCCCCACATCGGCTACGGCTTCCACCAGTACCTGCCCTACCCCGACGGCATGAGC
CCTTTTCAGGCCGCCATGGTGGATGGCAGCGGCTACCAGGTGCACCGGACCATGCAGTTTGAGGACGGCG
CCAGCCTGACCGTGAACTACCGGTACACATACGAGGGCAGCCACATCAAGGGCGAGGCCCAAGTGAAGGG
CACAGGCTTTCCAGCCGACGGCCCCGTGATGACCAATAGCCTGACAGCCGCCGACTGGTGCAGAAGCAAG
AAAACCTACCCCAATGACAAGACCATCATCAGCACCTTCAAGTGGTCCTACACCACCGGCAATGGCAAGC
GGTACAGAAGCACCGCCCGGACCACCTACACCTTCGCCAAACCCATGGCCGCCAACTACCTGAAGAACCA
GCCTATGTACGTGTTCCGCAAGACCGAGCTGAAGCACTCCAAGACAGAACTGAACTTCAAAGAGTGGCAG
AAAGCCTTCACCGACGTGATGGGCATGGACGAGCTGTACAAGTCGAATTCTGCAGTCGACGGTACCATGG
TGTCCAAGGGCGAAGAGGACAACATGGCCAGCCTGCCTGCCACCCACGAGCTGCACATCTTCGGCAGCAT
CAACGGCGTGGACTTCGACATGGTGGGACAGGGCACCGGCAACCCCAACGACGGCTACGAGGAACTGAAC
CTGAAGTCCACAAAGGGCGACCTGCAGTTCAGCCCCTGGATTCTGGTGCCCCACATCGGCTACGGCTTCC
ACCAGTACCTGCCCTACCCCGACGGCATGAGCCCTTTTCAGGCCGCCATGGTGGATGGCAGCGGCTACCA
GGTGCACCGGACCATGCAGTTTGAGGACGGCGCCAGCCTGACCGTGAACTACCGGTACACATACGAGGGC
AGCCACATCAAGGGCGAGGCCCAAGTGAAGGGCACAGGCTTTCCAGCCGACGGCCCCGTGATGACCAATA
GCCTGACAGCCGCCGACTGGTGCAGAAGCAAGAAAACCTACCCCAATGACAAGACCATCATCAGCACCTT
CAAGTGGTCCTACACCACCGGCAATGGCAAGCGGTACAGAAGCACCGCCCGGACCACCTACACCTTCGCC
AAACCCATGGCCGCCAACTACCTGAAGAACCAGCCTATGTACGTGTTCCGCAAGACCGAGCTGAAGCACT
CCAAGACAGAACTGAACTTCAAAGAGTGGCAGAAAGCCTTCACCGACGTGATGGGCATGGACGAGCTGTA
CAAGTCCGGACTCAGATCTTGCCTAGAGCAACGCGTGCAGCTAAGCGACTACAAAGACCATGACGGTGAT
TATAAAGATCATGACATCGATTACAAGGATGACGATGACAAGTAAGGATCCCTCCCCCCCCCCTAACGTT
ACTGGCCGAAGCCGCTTGGAATAAGGCCGGTGTGCGTTTGTCTATATGTTATTTTCCACCATATTGCCGT
CTTTTGGCAATGTGAGGGCCCGGAAACCTGGCCCTGTCTTCTTGACGAGCATTCCTAGGGGTCTTTCCCC
TCTCGCCAAAGGAATGCAAGGTCTGTTGAATGTCGTGAAGGAAGCAGTTCCTCTGGAAGCTTCTTGAAGA
CAAACAACGTCTGTAGCGACCCTTTGCAGGCAGCGGAACCCCCCACCTGGCGACAGGTGCCTCTGCGGCC
AAAAGCCACGTGTATAAGATACACCTGCAAAGGCGGCACAACCCCAGTGCCACGTTGTGAGTTGGATAGT
TGTGGAAAGAGTCAAATGGCTCTCCTCAAGCGTATTCAACAAGGGGCTGAAGGATGCCCAGAAGGTACCC
CATTGTATGGGATCTGATCTGGGGCCTCGGTGCACATGCTTTACATGTGTTTAGTCGAGGTTAAAAAAAC
GTCTAGGCCCCCCGAACCACGGGGACGTGGTTTTCCTTTGAAAAACACGATGATAAGGATCCACCGGAGC
TTACCATGACCGAGTACAAGCCCACGGTGCGCCTCGCCACCCGCGACGACGTCCCCAGGGCCGTACGCAC
CCTCGCCGCCGCGTTCGCCGACTACCCCGCCACGCGCCACACCGTCGATCCGGACCGCCACATCGAGCGG
GTCACCGAGCTGCAAGAACTCTTCCTCACGCGCGTCGGGCTCGACATCGGCAAGGTGTGGGTCGCGGACG
ACGGCGCCGCGGTGGCGGTCTGGACCACGCCGGAGAGCGTCGAAGCGGGGGCGGTGTTCGCCGAGATCGG
CCCGCGCATGGCCGAGTTGAGCGGTTCCCGGCTGGCCGCGCAGCAACAGATGGAAGGCCTCCTGGCGCCG
CACCGGCCCAAGGAGCCCGCGTGGTTCCTGGCCACCGTCGGCGTCTCGCCCGACCACCAGGGCAAGGGTC
TGGGCAGCGCCGTCGTGCTCCCCGGAGTGGAGGCGGCCGAGCGCGCCGGGGTGCCCGCCTTCCTGGAGAC
CTCCGCGCCCCGCAACCTCCCCTTCTACGAGCGGCTCGGCTTCACCGTCACCGCCGACGTCGAGGTGCCC
GAAGGACCGCGCACCTGGTGCATGACCCGCAAGCCCGGTGCCTGACGCCCATCGATAGATCCTAATCAAC
CTCTGGATTACAAAATTTGTGAAAGATTGACTGGTATTCTTAACTATGTTGCTCCTTTTACGCTATGTGG
ATACGCTGCTTTAATGCCTTTGTATCATGCTATTGCTTCCCGTATGGCTTTCATTTTCTCCTCCTTGTAT
AAATCCTGGTTGCTGTCTCTTTATGAGGAGTTGTGGCCCGTTGTCAGGCAACGTGGCGTGGTGTGCACTG
TGTTTGCTGACGCAACCCCCACTGGTTGGGGCATTGCCACCACCTGTCAGCTCCTTTCCGGGACTTTCGC
TTTCCCCCTCCCTATTGCCACGGCGGAACTCATCGCCGCCTGCCTTGCCCGCTGCTGGACAGGGGCTCGG
CTGTTGGGCACTGACAATTCCGTGGTGTTGTCGGGGAAATCATCGTCCTTTCCTTGGCTGCTCGCCTGTG
TTGCCACCTGGATTCTGCGCGGGACGTCCTTCTGCTACGTCCCTTCGGCCCTCAATCCAGCGGACCTTCC
TTCCCGCGGCCTGCTGCCGGCTCTGCGGCCTCTTCCGCGTCTTCGCCTTCGCCCTCAGACGAGTCGGATC
TCCCTTTGGGCCGCCTCCCCGCCTGAGATCCTTTAAGACCAATGACTTACAAGGCAGCTGTAGATCTTAG
CCACTTTTTAAAAGAAAAGGGGGGACTGGAAGGGCTAATTCACTCCCAACGAAGACAAGATCTGCTTTTT
GCTTGTACTGGGTCTCTCTGGTTAGACCAGATCTGAGCCTGGGAGCTCTCTGGCTAACTAGGGAACCCAC
TGCTTAAGCCTCAATAAAGCTTGCCTTGAGTGCTTCAAGTAGTGTGTGCCCGTCTGTTGTGTGACTCTGG
TAACTAGAGATCCCTCAGACCCTTTTAGTCAGTGTGGAAAATCTCTAGCAGTAGTAGTTCATGTCATCTT
ATTATTCAGTATTTATAACTTGCAAAGAAATGAATATCAGAGAGTGAGAGGCCCGGGTTAATTAAGGAAA
GGGCTAGATCATTCTTGAAGACGAAAGGGCCTCGTGATACGCCTATTTTTATAGGTTAATGTCATGATAA
TAATGGTTTCTTAGACGTCAGGTGGCACTTTTCGGGGAAATGTGCGCGGAACCCCTATTTGTTTATTTTT
CTAAATACATTCAAATATGTATCCGCTCATGAGACAATAACCCTGATAAATGCTTCAATAATATTGAAAA
AGGAAGAGTATGAGTATTCAACATTTCCGTGTCGCCCTTATTCCCTTTTTTGCGGCATTTTGCCTTCCTG
TTTTTGCTCACCCAGAAACGCTGGTGAAAGTAAAAGATGCTGAAGATCAGTTGGGTGCACGAGTGGGTTA
CATCGAACTGGATCTCAACAGCGGTAAGATCCTTGAGAGTTTTCGCCCCGAAGAACGTTTTCCAATGATG
AGCACTTTTAAAGTTCTGCTATGTGGCGCGGTATTATCCCGTGTTGACGCCGGGCAAGAGCAACTCGGTC
GCCGCATACACTATTCTCAGAATGACTTGGTTGAGTACTCACCAGTCACAGAAAAGCATCTTACGGATGG
CATGACAGTAAGAGAATTATGCAGTGCTGCCATAACCATGAGTGATAACACTGCGGCCAACTTACTTCTG
ACAACGATCGGAGGACCGAAGGAGCTAACCGCTTTTTTGCACAACATGGGGGATCATGTAACTCGCCTTG
ATCGTTGGGAACCGGAGCTGAATGAAGCCATACCAAACGACGAGCGTGACACCACGATGCCTGTAGCAAT
GGCAACAACGTTGCGCAAACTATTAACTGGCGAACTACTTACTCTAGCTTCCCGGCAACAATTAATAGAC
TGGATGGAGGCGGATAAAGTTGCAGGACCACTTCTGCGCTCGGCCCTTCCGGCTGGCTGGTTTATTGCTG
ATAAATCTGGAGCCGGTGAGCGTGGGTCTCGCGGTATCATTGCAGCACTGGGGCCAGATGGTAAGCCCTC
CCGTATCGTAGTTATCTACACGACGGGGAGTCAGGCAACTATGGATGAACGAAATAGACAGATCGCTGAG
ATAGGTGCCTCACTGATTAAGCATTGGTAACTGTCAGACCAAGTTTACTCATATATACTTTAGATTGATT
TAAAACTTCATTTTTAATTTAAAAGGATCTAGGTGAAGATCCTTTTTGATAATCTCATGACCAAAATCCC
TTAACGTGAGTTTTCGTTCCACTGAGCGTCAGACCCCGTAGAAAAGATCAAAGGATCTTCTTGAGATCCT
TTTTTTCTGCGCGTAATCTGCTGCTTGCAAACAAAAAAACCACCGCTACCAGCGGTGGTTTGTTTGCCGG
ATCAAGAGCTACCAACTCTTTTTCCGAAGGTAACTGGCTTCAGCAGAGCGCAGATACCAAATACTGTTCT
TCTAGTGTAGCCGTAGTTAGGCCACCACTTCAAGAACTCTGTAGCACCGCCTACATACCTCGCTCTGCTA
ATCCTGTTACCAGTGGCTGCTGCCAGTGGCGATAAGTCGTGTCTTACCGGGTTGGACTCAAGACGATAGT
TACCGGATAAGGCGCAGCGGTCGGGCTGAACGGGGGGTTCGTGCACACAGCCCAGCTTGGAGCGAACGAC
CTACACCGAACTGAGATACCTACAGCGTGAGCTATGAGAAAGCGCCACGCTTCCCGAAGGGAGAAAGGCG
GACAGGTATCCGGTAAGCGGCAGGGTCGGAACAGGAGAGCGCACGAGGGAGCTTCCAGGGGGAAACGCCT
GGTATCTTTATAGTCCTGTCGGGTTTCGCCACCTCTGACTTGAGCGTCGATTTTTGTGATGCTCGTCAGG
GGGGCGGAGCCTATGGAAAAACGCCAGCAACGCGGCCTTTTTACGGTTCCTGGCCTTTTGCTGGCCTTTT
GCTCACATGTTCTTTCCTGCGTTATCCCCTGATTCTGTGGATAACCGTATTACCGCCTTTGAGTGAGCTG
ATACCGCTCGCCGCAGCCGAACGACCGAGCGCAGCGAGTCAGTGAGCGAGGAAGCGGAAGAGCGCCCAAT
ACGCAAACCGCCTCTCCCCGCGCGTTGGCCGATTCATTAATGCAGCAAGCTCATGGCTGACTAATTTTTT
TTATTTATGCAGAGGCCGAGGCCGCCTCGGCCTCTGAGCTATTCCAGAAGTAGTGAGGAGGCTTTTTTGG
AGGCCTAGGCTTTTGCAAAAAGCTCCCCGTGGCACGACAGGTTTCCCGACTGGAAAGCGGGCAGTGAGCG
CAACGCAATTAATGTGAGTTAGCTCACTCATTAGGCACCCCAGGCTTTACACTTTATGCTTCCGGCTCGT
ATGTTGTGTGGAATTGTGAGCGGATAACAATTTCACACAGGAAACAGCTATGACATGATTACGAATTTCA
CAAATAAAGCATTTTTTTCACTGCATTCTAGTTGTGGTTTGTCCAAACTCATCAATGTATCTTATCATGT
CTGGATCAACTGGATAACTCAAGCTAACCAAAATCATCCCAAACTTCCCACCCCATACCCTATTACCACT
GCCAATTACCTGTGGTTTCATTTACTCTAAACCTGTGATTCCTCTGAATTATTTTCATTTTAAAGAAATT
GTATTTGTTAAATATGTACTACAAACTTAGTAGT
Features (pLannotate 1.2.2; 27 found; start..end, strand, type, name):
    377..634     +  LTR            5' LTR (truncated): truncated 5' long terminal repeat (LTR) from HIV-1
    681..806     +  misc_feature   HIV-1 Ψ: packaging signal of human immunodeficiency virus type 1
    790..1128    +  CDS            HIV-1 gag (fragment): gag protein from human immunodeficiency virus 1; gag
   1303..1536    +  misc_feature   RRE: The Rev response element (RRE) of HIV-1 allows for Rev-dependent mRNA export from the nucleus to the cytoplasm.
   1913..2013    +  CDS            Rev (fragment): human immunodeficiency virus 1 (HIV-1) Rev protein; rev; enhances nuclear export of unspliced and incompletely spliced viral mRNAs
   2058..2175    +  misc_feature   cPPT/CTS: central polypurine tract and central termination sequence of HIV-1
   2223..3401    +  promoter       EF-1α promoter: strong constitutive promoter for human elongation factor EF-1α
   6755..7462    +  CDS            mNeonGreen: mNeonGreen is a basic (constitutively fluorescent) green/yellow fluorescent protein published in 2013, derived from Branchiostoma lanceolatum. It is reported to be a very rapidly-maturing monomer with moderate acid sensitivity.
   7463..7486    +  misc_feature   MCS (fragment): multiple cloning site
   7487..8194    +  CDS            mNeonGreen: mNeonGreen is a basic (constitutively fluorescent) green/yellow fluorescent protein published in 2013, derived from Branchiostoma lanceolatum. It is reported to be a very rapidly-maturing monomer with moderate acid sensitivity.
   8237..8302    +  CDS            3xFLAG: three tandem FLAG® epitope tags, followed by an enterokinase cleavage site
   8414..8876    +  misc_feature   IRES: internal ribosome entry site (IRES) of the encephalomyocarditis virus (EMCV)
   8896..9495    +  CDS            PuroR: puromycin N-acetyltransferase; pac from Streptomyces alboniger; confers resistance to puromycin
   9514..10102   +  misc_feature   WPRE: woodchuck hepatitis virus posttranscriptional regulatory element
  10110..10175   +  CDS            nef (fragment): NEF_HV1Z2 - Experimental evidence at protein level: Swiss-Prot protein existence level 1. Extracellular Nef protein targets CD4(+) T-lymphocytes for apoptosis by interacting with CXCR4 surface receptors. From Human immunodeficiency virus type 1 group M subtype D (isolate Z2/CDC-Z34) (HIV-1).
  10177..10410   +  LTR            3' LTR (ΔU3): self-inactivating 3' long terminal repeat (LTR) from HIV-1
  10615..10719   +  promoter       AmpR promoter: bla
  10720..11580   +  CDS            AmpR: β-lactamase; bla; confers resistance to ampicillin, carbenicillin, and related antibiotics
  11751..12339   +  rep_origin     ori: high-copy-number ColE1/pMB1/pBR322/pUC origin of replication
  12522..12576   +  CDS            lacI (fragment): lac repressor; lacI; The lac repressor binds to the lac operator to inhibit transcription in E. coli. This inhibition can be relieved by adding lactose or isopropyl-β-D-thiogalactopyranoside (IPTG).
  12582..12675   +  rep_origin     SV40 ori (fragment): SV40 origin of replication
  12700..12737   +  CDS            lacI (fragment): lac repressor; lacI; The lac repressor binds to the lac operator to inhibit transcription in E. coli. This inhibition can be relieved by adding lactose or isopropyl-β-D-thiogalactopyranoside (IPTG).
  12750..12771   +  protein_bind   CAP binding site: CAP binding activates transcription in the presence of cAMP. E. coli catabolite activator protein
  12786..12816   +  promoter       lac promoter: promoter for the E. coli lac operon
  12820..12842   +  protein_bind   lac operator (fragment): The lac repressor binds to the lac operator to inhibit transcription in E. coli. This inhibition can be relieved by adding lactose or isopropyl-β-D-thiogalactopyranoside (IPTG). lac repressor encoded by lacI
  12874..12957   +  polyA_signal   SV40 poly(A) signal (fragment): SV40 polyadenylation signal
  13124..329     +  CDS            nef (fragment) (across the origin): NEF_HV1BR - Experimental evidence at protein level: Swiss-Prot protein existence level 1. Extracellular Nef protein targets CD4(+) T-lymphocytes for apoptosis by interacting with CXCR4 surface receptors (PubMed:14990729). From Human immunodeficiency virus type 1 group M subtype B (isolate BRU/LAI) (HIV-1).
