[The description below was written by a language model from this plasmid's Addgene catalogue record and pLannotate feature annotations shown in this document.]
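Description:
pHAGE-IRES-puro-NLS-dPspCas13b-2xmNeongreen-3xFlag is a 13.1 kb HIV-1-derived lentiviral expression plasmid built on the pHAGE-EF1a-IRES-puro backbone for overexpression in human cells, either by direct transfection or after packaging into lentiviral particles. In bacteria it is maintained through a high-copy ColE1/pUC-type origin and selected with ampicillin via the bla gene. The depositor notes that the plasmid is prone to recombination, which is consistent with the presence of LTR repeats and two tandem copies of the same fluorescent protein gene. The viral portion contains a truncated 5' LTR, the Ψ packaging signal with a gag fragment, the RRE for Rev-dependent nuclear export, the cPPT/CTS, a WPRE to boost transcript expression, and a self-inactivating ΔU3 3' LTR.

Between these elements, the EF-1α promoter drives a bicistronic transcript. The first cistron encodes catalytically dead Cas13b from Prevotella sp. P5-125, carrying the H133A and H1059A mutations, fused according to the plasmid name to a nuclear localization signal and followed by two tandem mNeonGreen copies and a 3xFLAG epitope. The automated annotation leaves the region between the promoter and the first mNeonGreen unlabelled, which is where the Cas13b coding sequence presumably lies. The catalogue field lists the FLAG tag as N-terminal, whereas the feature table and the name place it downstream of the fluorescent proteins. An EMCV IRES then allows translation of puromycin N-acetyltransferase, so that expressing cells can be selected with puromycin. Because the dead Cas13b retains guide-directed RNA binding without cleavage, the bright green fusion serves as a programmable probe for imaging RNAs in living cells when paired with a separately supplied guide RNA, with the FLAG tag available for detection.
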