Addgene plasmid #132403: pHAGE-IRES-puro-NLS-dPspCas13b-2xmNeongreen-3xFlag
Purpose: overexpression in human cells
Depositing lab: Ling-Ling Chen. Depositing organization: CAS Center for Excellence in Molecular Plant Sciences ("CEMPS"). Publication: Dynamic Imaging of RNA in Living Cells by CRISPR-Cas13 Systems. Yang LZ, Wang Y, Li SQ, Yao RW, Luan PF, Wu H, Carmichael GG, Chen LL. Mol Cell. 2019 Dec 19;76(6):981-997.e7. doi: 10.1016/j.molcel.2019.10.024. Epub 2019 Nov 19. PubMed 31757757.
Backbone
  Vector backbone: pHAGE-EF1a-IRES-puro
  Vector type: Mammalian Expression, Lentiviral
Growth in bacteria
  Bacterial resistance: Ampicillin, 100 μg/mL
  Growth temperature: 37°C
  Growth strain: NEB Stable
  Copy number: High Copy
Gene/Insert
  Gene/Insert name: dPspCas13b
  Species: Prevotella sp. P5-125
  Mutation: H133A; H1059A
  Tag / fusion protein: flag (N terminal on insert)
  Cloning method: Ligation Independent Cloning
  Sequencing primers: 5′ unknown
Terms and licenses: Academic/Nonprofit Terms; Industry Terms: Not Available to Industry
Depositor comments: Plasmid is prone to recombination. Test multiple colonies to ensure the full plasmid is isolated.
How to cite: pHAGE-IRES-puro-NLS-dPspCas13b-2xmNeongreen-3xFlag was a gift from Ling-Ling Chen (Addgene plasmid # 132403 ; http://n2t.net/addgene:132403 ; RRID:Addgene_132403)
