LOCUS       Exported 13128 bp ds-DNA circular SYN 09-AUG-2019
DEFINITION  synthetic circular DNA
ACCESSION   .
VERSION     .
KEYWORDS    .
SOURCE      synthetic DNA construct
  ORGANISM  synthetic DNA construct
REFERENCE   1 (bases 1 to 13128)
  AUTHORS   ylz
  TITLE     Direct Submission
  JOURNAL   Exported Friday, Aug 9, 2019 from SnapGene Viewer 4.3.10
            https://www.snapgene.com
FEATURES             Location/Qualifiers
     source          1..13128
                     /organism="synthetic DNA construct"
                     /mol_type="other DNA"
     LTR             1..634
                     /label=3' LTR
                     /note="3' long terminal repeat (LTR) from HIV-1"
     misc_feature    681..806
                     /label=HIV-1 Psi
                     /note="packaging signal of human immunodeficiency virus
                     type 1"
     misc_feature    1303..1536
                     /label=RRE
                     /note="The Rev response element (RRE) of HIV-1 allows for
                     Rev-dependent mRNA export from the nucleus to the
                     cytoplasm."
     misc_feature    2058..2175
                     /label=cPPT/CTS
                     /note="central polypurine tract and central termination
                     sequence of HIV-1"
     promoter        2224..3405
                     /label=EF-1-alpha promoter
                     /note="strong constitutive promoter for human elongation
                     factor EF-1-alpha"
     intron          2454..3396
                     /label=EF-1-alpha intron A
                     /note="intron upstream of the start codon of human
                     EF-1-alpha"
     CDS             3435..3453
                     /codon_start=1
                     /label=NLS
                     /translation="PKKKRK"
     CDS             3456..6722
                     /codon_start=1
                     /label=dPspcas13b
                     /translation="NIPALVENQKKYFGTYSVMAMLNAQTVLDHIQKVADIEGEQNENN
                     ENLWFHPVMSHLYNAKNGYDKQPEKTMFIIERLQSYFPFLKIMAENQREYSNGKYKQNR
                     VEVNSNDIFEVLKRAFGVLKMYRDLTNAYKTYEEKLNDGCEFLTSTEQPLSGMINNYYT
                     VALRNMNERYGYKTEDLAFIQDKRFKFVKDAYGKKKSQVNTGFFLSLQDYNGDTQKKLH
                     LSGVGIALLICLFLDKQYINIFLSRLPIFSSYNAQSEERRIIIRSFGINSIKLPKDRIH
                     SEKSNKSVAMDMLNEVKRCPDELFTTLSAEKQSRFRIISDDHNEVLMKRSSDRFVPLLL
                     QYIDYGKLFDHIRFHVNMGKLRYLLKADKTCIDGQTRVRVIEQPLNGFGRLEEAETMRK
                     QENGTFGNSGIRIRDFENMKRDDANPANYPYIVDTYTHYILENNKVEMFINDKEDSAPL
                     LPVIEDDRYVVKTIPSCRMSTLEIPAMAFHMFLFGSKKTEKLIVDVHNRYKRLFQAMQK
                     EEVTAENIASFGIAESDLPQKILDLISGNAHGKDVDAFIRLTVDDMLTDTERRIKRFKD
                     DRKSIRSADNKMGKRGFKQISTGKLADFLAKDIVLFQPSVNDGENKITGLNYRIMQSAI
                     AVYDSGDDYEAKQQFKLMFEKARLIGKGTTEPHPFLYKVFARSIPANAVEFYERYLIER
                     KFYLTGLSNEIKKGNRVDVPFIRRDQNKWKTPAMKTLGRIYSEDLPVELPRQMFDNEIK
                     SHLKSLPQMEGIDFNNANVTYLIAEYMKRVLDDDFQTFYQWNRNYRYMDMLKGEYDRKG
                     SLQHCFTSVEEREGLWKERASRTERYRKQASNKIRSNRQMRNASSEEIETILDKRLSNS
                     RNEYQKSEKVIRRYRVQDALLFLLAKKTLTELADFDGERFKLKEIMPDAEKGILSEIMP
                     MSFTFEKGGKKYTITSEGMKLKNYGDFFVLASDKRIGNLLELVGSDIVSKEDIMEEFNK
                     YDQCRPEISSIVFNLEKWAFDTYPELSARVDREEKVDFKSILKILLNNKNINKEQSDIL
                     RKIRNAFDANNYPDKGVVEIKALPEIAMSIKKAFGEYAIMK"
     regulatory      6722
                     /regulatory_class="other"
                     /note="vertebrate consensus sequence for strong initiation
                     of translation (Kozak, 1987)"
     CDS             6722
                     /codon_start=1
                     /product="enhanced CFP with monomerizing A206K mutation
                     (Zacharias et al., 2002)"
                     /label=mECFP
                     /note="mammalian codon-optimized"
                     /translation=""
     CDS             6759..7466
                     /label=mNeongreen
                     /note="modified_by=User"
     CDS             7491..8198
                     /label=mNeongreen
                     /note="modified_by=User"
     misc_feature    8213
                     /label=MCS
                     /note="multiple cloning site"
     CDS             8241..8306
                     /codon_start=1
                     /product="three tandem FLAG epitope tags, followed by an
                     enterokinase cleavage site"
                     /label=3xFLAG
                     /translation="DYKDHDGDYKDHDIDYKDDDDK"
     misc_feature    8313..8880
                     /label=IRES
     CDS             8900..9499
                     /codon_start=1
                     /label=PuroR
                     /translation="MTEYKPTVRLATRDDVPRAVRTLAAAFADYPATRHTVDPDRHIER
                     VTELQELFLTRVGLDIGKVWVADDGAAVAVWTTPESVEAGAVFAEIGPRMAELSGSRLA
                     AQQQMEGLLAPHRPKEPAWFLATVGVSPDHQGKGLGSAVVLPGVEAAERAGVPAFLETS
                     APRNLPFYERLGFTVTADVEVPEGPRTWCMTRKPGA"
     misc_feature    9518..10106
                     /label=WPRE
                     /note="woodchuck hepatitis virus posttranscriptional
                     regulatory element"
     CDS             complement(9989..10000)
                     /codon_start=1
                     /product="Factor Xa recognition and cleavage site"
                     /label=Factor Xa site
                     /translation="IEGR"
     LTR             10181..10414
                     /label=3' LTR (Delta-U3)
                     /note="self-inactivating 3' long terminal repeat (LTR) from
                     HIV-1"
     promoter        10619..10723
                     /gene="bla"
                     /label=AmpR promoter
     CDS             10724..11584
                     /codon_start=1
                     /gene="bla"
                     /product="beta-lactamase"
                     /label=AmpR
                     /note="confers resistance to ampicillin, carbenicillin, and
                     related antibiotics"
                     /translation="MSIQHFRVALIPFFAAFCLPVFAHPETLVKVKDAEDQLGARVGYI
                     ELDLNSGKILESFRPEERFPMMSTFKVLLCGAVLSRVDAGQEQLGRRIHYSQNDLVEYS
                     PVTEKHLTDGMTVRELCSAAITMSDNTAANLLLTTIGGPKELTAFLHNMGDHVTRLDRW
                     EPELNEAIPNDERDTTMPVAMATTLRKLLTGELLTLASRQQLIDWMEADKVAGPLLRSA
                     LPAGWFIADKSGAGERGSRGIIAALGPDGKPSRIVVIYTTGSQATMDERNRQIAEIGAS
                     LIKHW"
     rep_origin      11755..12343
                     /direction=RIGHT
                     /label=ori
                     /note="high-copy-number ColE1/pMB1/pBR322/pUC origin of
                     replication"
     protein_bind    12754..12775
                     /label=CAP binding site
                     /bound_moiety="E. coli catabolite activator protein"
                     /note="CAP binding activates transcription in the presence
                     of cAMP."
     promoter        12790..12820
                     /label=lac promoter
                     /note="promoter for the E. coli lac operon"
     protein_bind    12828..12844
                     /label=lac operator
                     /bound_moiety="lac repressor encoded by lacI"
                     /note="The lac repressor binds to the lac operator to
                     inhibit transcription in E. coli. This inhibition can be
                     relieved by adding lactose or
                     isopropyl-beta-D-thiogalactopyranoside (IPTG)."
     primer_bind     12852..12868
                     /label=M13 rev
                     /note="common sequencing primer, one of multiple similar
                     variants"
ORIGIN
        1 tggaagggct aattcactcc caaagaagac aagatatcct tgatctgtgg atctaccaca
       61 cacaaggcta cttccctgat tagcagaact acacaccagg gccaggggtc agatatccac
      121 tgacctttgg atggtgctac aagctagtac cagttgagcc agataaggta gaagaggcca
      181 ataaaggaga gaacaccagc ttgttacacc ctgtgagcct gcatgggatg gatgacccgg
      241 agagagaagt gttagagtgg aggtttgaca gccgcctagc atttcatcac gtggcccgag
      301 agctgcatcc ggagtacttc aagaactgct gatatcgagc ttgctacaag ggactttccg
      361 ctggggactt tccagggagg cgtggcctgg gcgggactgg ggagtggcga gccctcagat
      421 cctgcatata agcagctgct ttttgcctgt actgggtctc tctggttaga ccagatctga
      481 gcctgggagc tctctggcta actagggaac ccactgctta agcctcaata aagcttgcct
      541 tgagtgcttc aagtagtgtg tgcccgtctg ttgtgtgact ctggtaacta gagatccctc
      601 agaccctttt agtcagtgtg gaaaatctct agcagtggcg cccgaacagg gacttgaaag
      661 cgaaagggaa accagaggag ctctctcgac gcaggactcg gcttgctgaa gcgcgcacgg
      721 caagaggcga ggggcggcga ctggtgagta cgccaaaaat tttgactagc ggaggctaga
      781 aggagagaga tgggtgcgag agcgtcagta ttaagcgggg gagaattaga tcgcgatggg
      841 aaaaaattcg gttaaggcca gggggaaaga aaaaatataa attaaaacat atagtatggg
      901 caagcaggga gctagaacga ttcgcagtta atcctggcct gttagaaaca tcagaaggct
      961 gtagacaaat actgggacag ctacaaccat cccttcagac aggatcagaa gaacttagat
     1021 cattatataa tacagtagca accctctatt gtgtgcatca aaggatagag ataaaagaca
     1081 ccaaggaagc tttagacaag atagaggaag agcaaaacaa aagtaagacc accgcacagc
     1141 aagcggccgg ccgctgatct tcagacctgg aggaggagat atgagggaca attggagaag
     1201 tgaattatat aaatataaag tagtaaaaat tgaaccatta ggagtagcac ccaccaaggc
     1261 aaagagaaga gtggtgcaga gagaaaaaag agcagtggga ataggagctt tgttccttgg
     1321 gttcttggga gcagcaggaa gcactatggg cgcagcgtca atgacgctga cggtacaggc
     1381 cagacaatta ttgtctggta tagtgcagca gcagaacaat ttgctgaggg ctattgaggc
     1441 gcaacagcat ctgttgcaac tcacagtctg gggcatcaag cagctccagg caagaatcct
     1501 ggctgtggaa agatacctaa aggatcaaca gctcctgggg atttggggtt gctctggaaa
     1561 actcatttgc accactgctg tgccttggaa tgctagttgg agtaataaat ctctggaaca
     1621 gatttggaat cacacgacct ggatggagtg ggacagagaa attaacaatt acacaagctt
     1681 aatacactcc ttaattgaag aatcgcaaaa ccagcaagaa aagaatgaac aagaattatt
     1741 ggaattagat aaatgggcaa gtttgtggaa ttggtttaac ataacaaatt ggctgtggta
     1801 tataaaatta ttcataatga tagtaggagg cttggtaggt ttaagaatag tttttgctgt
     1861 actttctata gtgaatagag ttaggcaggg atattcacca ttatcgtttc agacccacct
     1921 cccaaccccg aggggacccg acaggcccga aggaatagaa gaagaaggtg gagagagaga
     1981 cagagacaga tccattcgat tagtgaacgg atctcgacgg tatcgccgaa ttcacaaatg
     2041 gcagtattca tccacaattt taaaagaaaa ggggggattg gggggtacag tgcaggggaa
     2101 agaatagtag acataatagc aacagacata caaactaaag aattacaaaa acaaattaca
     2161 aaaattcaaa attttcgggt ttattacagg gacagcagag atccagtttg gactagtcgt
     2221 gaggctccgg tgcccgtcag tgggcagagc gcacatcgcc cacagtcccc gagaagttgg
     2281 ggggaggggt cggcaattga accggtgcct agagaaggtg gcgcggggta aactgggaaa
     2341 gtgatgtcgt gtactggctc cgcctttttc ccgagggtgg gggagaaccg tatataagtg
     2401 cagtagtcgc cgtgaacgtt ctttttcgca acgggtttgc cgccagaaca caggtaagtg
     2461 ccgtgtgtgg ttcccgcggg cctggcctct ttacgggtta tggcccttgc gtgccttgaa
     2521 ttacttccac gcccctggct gcagtacgtg attcttgatc ccgagcttcg ggttggaagt
     2581 gggtgggaga gttcgaggcc ttgcgcttaa ggagcccctt cgcctcgtgc ttgagttgag
     2641 gcctggcctg ggcgctgggg ccgccgcgtg cgaatctggt ggcaccttcg cgcctgtctc
     2701 gctgctttcg ataagtctct agccatttaa aatttttgat gacctgctgc gacgcttttt
     2761 ttctggcaag atagtcttgt aaatgcgggc caagatctgc acactggtat ttcggttttt
     2821 ggggccgcgg gcggcgacgg ggcccgtgcg tcccagcgca catgttcggc gaggcggggc
     2881 ctgcgagcgc ggccaccgag aatcggacgg gggtagtctc aagctggccg gcctgctctg
     2941 gtgcctggcc tcgcgccgcc gtgtatcgcc ccgccctggg cggcaaggct ggcccggtcg
     3001 gcaccagttg cgtgagcgga aagatggccg cttcccggcc ctgctgcagg gagctcaaaa
     3061 tggaggacgc ggcgctcggg agagcgggcg ggtgagtcac ccacacaaag gaaaagggcc
     3121 tttccgtcct cagccgtcgc ttcatgtgac tccacggagt accgggcgcc gtccaggcac
     3181 ctcgattagt tctcgagctt ttggagtacg tcgtctttag gttgggggga ggggttttat
     3241 gcgatggagt ttccccacac tgagtgggtg gagactgaag ttaggccagc ttggcacttg
     3301 atgtaattct ccttggaatt tgcccttttt gagtttggat cttggttcat tctcaagcct
     3361 cagacagtgg ttcaaagttt ttttcttcca tttcaggtgt cgtgaagcgg ccgcaccggt
     3421 ctgcagctag catgcccaaa aagaagagga aagtgaacat ccccgctctg gtggaaaacc
     3481 agaagaagta ctttggcacc tacagcgtga tggccatgct gaacgctcag accgtgctgg
     3541 accacatcca gaaggtggcc gatattgagg gcgagcagaa cgagaacaac gagaatctgt
     3601 ggtttcaccc cgtgatgagc cacctgtaca acgccaagaa cggctacgac aagcagcccg
     3661 agaaaaccat gttcatcatc gagcggctgc agagctactt cccattcctg aagatcatgg
     3721 ccgagaacca gagagagtac agcaacggca agtacaagca gaaccgcgtg gaagtgaaca
     3781 gcaacgacat cttcgaggtg ctgaagcgcg ccttcggcgt gctgaagatg tacagggacc
     3841 tgaccaacgc ctacaagacc tacgaggaaa agctgaacga cggctgcgag ttcctgacca
     3901 gcacagagca acctctgagc ggcatgatca acaactacta cacagtggcc ctgcggaaca
     3961 tgaacgagag atacggctac aagacagagg acctggcctt catccaggac aagcggttca
     4021 agttcgtgaa ggacgcctac ggcaagaaaa agtcccaagt gaataccgga ttcttcctga
     4081 gcctgcagga ctacaacggc gacacacaga agaagctgca cctgagcgga gtgggaatcg
     4141 ccctgctgat ctgcctgttc ctggacaagc agtacatcaa catctttctg agcaggctgc
     4201 ccatcttctc cagctacaat gcccagagcg aggaacggcg gatcatcatc agatccttcg
     4261 gcatcaacag catcaagctg cccaaggacc ggatccacag cgagaagtcc aacaagagcg
     4321 tggccatgga tatgctcaac gaagtgaagc ggtgccccga cgagctgttc acaacactgt
     4381 ctgccgagaa gcagtcccgg ttcagaatca tcagcgacga ccacaatgaa gtgctgatga
     4441 agcggagcag cgacagattc gtgcctctgc tgctgcagta tatcgattac ggcaagctgt
     4501 tcgaccacat caggttccac gtgaacatgg gcaagctgag atacctgctg aaggccgaca
     4561 agacctgcat cgacggccag accagagtca gagtgatcga gcagcccctg aacggcttcg
     4621 gcagactgga agaggccgag acaatgcgga agcaagagaa cggcaccttc ggcaacagcg
     4681 gcatccggat cagagacttc gagaacatga agcgggacga cgccaatcct gccaactatc
     4741 cctacatcgt ggacacctac acacactaca tcctggaaaa caacaaggtc gagatgttta
     4801 tcaacgacaa agaggacagc gccccactgc tgcccgtgat cgaggatgat agatacgtgg
     4861 tcaagacaat ccccagctgc cggatgagca ccctggaaat tccagccatg gccttccaca
     4921 tgtttctgtt cggcagcaag aaaaccgaga agctgatcgt ggacgtgcac aaccggtaca
     4981 agagactgtt ccaggccatg cagaaagaag aagtgaccgc cgagaatatc gccagcttcg
     5041 gaatcgccga gagcgacctg cctcagaaga tcctggatct gatcagcggc aatgcccacg
     5101 gcaaggatgt ggacgccttc atcagactga ccgtggacga catgctgacc gacaccgagc
     5161 ggagaatcaa gagattcaag gacgaccgga agtccattcg gagcgccgac aacaagatgg
     5221 gaaagagagg cttcaagcag atctccacag gcaagctggc cgacttcctg gccaaggaca
     5281 tcgtgctgtt tcagcccagc gtgaacgatg gcgagaacaa gatcaccggc ctgaactacc
     5341 ggatcatgca gagcgccatt gccgtgtacg atagcggcga cgattacgag gccaagcagc
     5401 agttcaagct gatgttcgag aaggcccggc tgatcggcaa gggcacaaca gagcctcatc
     5461 catttctgta caaggtgttc gcccgcagca tccccgccaa tgccgtcgag ttctacgagc
     5521 gctacctgat cgagcggaag ttctacctga ccggcctgtc caacgagatc aagaaaggca
     5581 acagagtgga tgtgcccttc atccggcggg accagaacaa gtggaaaaca cccgccatga
     5641 agaccctggg cagaatctac agcgaggatc tgcccgtgga actgcccaga cagatgttcg
     5701 acaatgagat caagtcccac ctgaagtccc tgccacagat ggaaggcatc gacttcaaca
     5761 atgccaacgt gacctatctg atcgccgagt acatgaagag agtgctggac gacgacttcc
     5821 agaccttcta ccagtggaac cgcaactacc ggtacatgga catgcttaag ggcgagtacg
     5881 acagaaaggg ctccctgcag cactgcttca ccagcgtgga agagagagaa ggcctctgga
     5941 aagagcgggc ctccagaaca gagcggtaca gaaagcaggc cagcaacaag atccgcagca
     6001 accggcagat gagaaacgcc agcagcgaag agatcgagac aatcctggat aagcggctga
     6061 gcaacagccg gaacgagtac cagaaaagcg agaaagtgat ccggcgctac agagtgcagg
     6121 atgccctgct gtttctgctg gccaaaaaga ccctgaccga actggccgat ttcgacggcg
     6181 agaggttcaa actgaaagaa atcatgcccg acgccgagaa gggaatcctg agcgagatca
     6241 tgcccatgag cttcaccttc gagaaaggcg gcaagaagta caccatcacc agcgagggca
     6301 tgaagctgaa gaactacggc gacttctttg tgctggctag cgacaagagg atcggcaacc
     6361 tgctggaact cgtgggcagc gacatcgtgt ccaaagagga tatcatggaa gagttcaaca
     6421 aatacgacca gtgcaggccc gagatcagct ccatcgtgtt caacctggaa aagtgggcct
     6481 tcgacacata ccccgagctg tctgccagag tggaccggga agagaaggtg gacttcaaga
     6541 gcatcctgaa aatcctgctg aacaacaaga acatcaacaa agagcagagc gacatcctgc
     6601 ggaagatccg gaacgccttc gatgccaaca attaccccga caaaggcgtg gtggaaatca
     6661 aggccctgcc tgagatcgcc atgagcatca agaaggcctt tggggagtac gccatcatga
     6721 aggagggagc tctagagggg actagtggag gtggatccat ggtgtccaag ggcgaagagg
     6781 acaacatggc cagcctgcct gccacccacg agctgcacat cttcggcagc atcaacggcg
     6841 tggacttcga catggtggga cagggcaccg gcaaccccaa cgacggctac gaggaactga
     6901 acctgaagtc cacaaagggc gacctgcagt tcagcccctg gattctggtg ccccacatcg
     6961 gctacggctt ccaccagtac ctgccctacc ccgacggcat gagccctttt caggccgcca
     7021 tggtggatgg cagcggctac caggtgcacc ggaccatgca gtttgaggac ggcgccagcc
     7081 tgaccgtgaa ctaccggtac acatacgagg gcagccacat caagggcgag gcccaagtga
     7141 agggcacagg ctttccagcc gacggccccg tgatgaccaa tagcctgaca gccgccgact
     7201 ggtgcagaag caagaaaacc taccccaatg acaagaccat catcagcacc ttcaagtggt
     7261 cctacaccac cggcaatggc aagcggtaca gaagcaccgc ccggaccacc tacaccttcg
     7321 ccaaacccat ggccgccaac tacctgaaga accagcctat gtacgtgttc cgcaagaccg
     7381 agctgaagca ctccaagaca gaactgaact tcaaagagtg gcagaaagcc ttcaccgacg
     7441 tgatgggcat ggacgagctg tacaagtcga attctgcagt cgacggtacc atggtgtcca
     7501 agggcgaaga ggacaacatg gccagcctgc ctgccaccca cgagctgcac atcttcggca
     7561 gcatcaacgg cgtggacttc gacatggtgg gacagggcac cggcaacccc aacgacggct
     7621 acgaggaact gaacctgaag tccacaaagg gcgacctgca gttcagcccc tggattctgg
     7681 tgccccacat cggctacggc ttccaccagt acctgcccta ccccgacggc atgagccctt
     7741 ttcaggccgc catggtggat ggcagcggct accaggtgca ccggaccatg cagtttgagg
     7801 acggcgccag cctgaccgtg aactaccggt acacatacga gggcagccac atcaagggcg
     7861 aggcccaagt gaagggcaca ggctttccag ccgacggccc cgtgatgacc aatagcctga
     7921 cagccgccga ctggtgcaga agcaagaaaa cctaccccaa tgacaagacc atcatcagca
     7981 ccttcaagtg gtcctacacc accggcaatg gcaagcggta cagaagcacc gcccggacca
     8041 cctacacctt cgccaaaccc atggccgcca actacctgaa gaaccagcct atgtacgtgt
     8101 tccgcaagac cgagctgaag cactccaaga cagaactgaa cttcaaagag tggcagaaag
     8161 ccttcaccga cgtgatgggc atggacgagc tgtacaagtc cggactcaga tcttgcctag
     8221 agcaacgcgt gcagctaagc gactacaaag accatgacgg tgattataaa gatcatgaca
     8281 tcgattacaa ggatgacgat gacaagtaag gatccctccc ccccccctaa cgttactggc
     8341 cgaagccgct tggaataagg ccggtgtgcg tttgtctata tgttattttc caccatattg
     8401 ccgtcttttg gcaatgtgag ggcccggaaa cctggccctg tcttcttgac gagcattcct
     8461 aggggtcttt cccctctcgc caaaggaatg caaggtctgt tgaatgtcgt gaaggaagca
     8521 gttcctctgg aagcttcttg aagacaaaca acgtctgtag cgaccctttg caggcagcgg
     8581 aaccccccac ctggcgacag gtgcctctgc ggccaaaagc cacgtgtata agatacacct
     8641 gcaaaggcgg cacaacccca gtgccacgtt gtgagttgga tagttgtgga aagagtcaaa
     8701 tggctctcct caagcgtatt caacaagggg ctgaaggatg cccagaaggt accccattgt
     8761 atgggatctg atctggggcc tcggtgcaca tgctttacat gtgtttagtc gaggttaaaa
     8821 aaacgtctag gccccccgaa ccacggggac gtggttttcc tttgaaaaac acgatgataa
     8881 ggatccaccg gagcttacca tgaccgagta caagcccacg gtgcgcctcg ccacccgcga
     8941 cgacgtcccc agggccgtac gcaccctcgc cgccgcgttc gccgactacc ccgccacgcg
     9001 ccacaccgtc gatccggacc gccacatcga gcgggtcacc gagctgcaag aactcttcct
     9061 cacgcgcgtc gggctcgaca tcggcaaggt gtgggtcgcg gacgacggcg ccgcggtggc
     9121 ggtctggacc acgccggaga gcgtcgaagc gggggcggtg ttcgccgaga tcggcccgcg
     9181 catggccgag ttgagcggtt cccggctggc cgcgcagcaa cagatggaag gcctcctggc
     9241 gccgcaccgg cccaaggagc ccgcgtggtt cctggccacc gtcggcgtct cgcccgacca
     9301 ccagggcaag ggtctgggca gcgccgtcgt gctccccgga gtggaggcgg ccgagcgcgc
     9361 cggggtgccc gccttcctgg agacctccgc gccccgcaac ctccccttct acgagcggct
     9421 cggcttcacc gtcaccgccg acgtcgaggt gcccgaagga ccgcgcacct ggtgcatgac
     9481 ccgcaagccc ggtgcctgac gcccatcgat agatcctaat caacctctgg attacaaaat
     9541 ttgtgaaaga ttgactggta ttcttaacta tgttgctcct tttacgctat gtggatacgc
     9601 tgctttaatg cctttgtatc atgctattgc ttcccgtatg gctttcattt tctcctcctt
     9661 gtataaatcc tggttgctgt ctctttatga ggagttgtgg cccgttgtca ggcaacgtgg
     9721 cgtggtgtgc actgtgtttg ctgacgcaac ccccactggt tggggcattg ccaccacctg
     9781 tcagctcctt tccgggactt tcgctttccc cctccctatt gccacggcgg aactcatcgc
     9841 cgcctgcctt gcccgctgct ggacaggggc tcggctgttg ggcactgaca attccgtggt
     9901 gttgtcgggg aaatcatcgt cctttccttg gctgctcgcc tgtgttgcca cctggattct
     9961 gcgcgggacg tccttctgct acgtcccttc ggccctcaat ccagcggacc ttccttcccg
    10021 cggcctgctg ccggctctgc ggcctcttcc gcgtcttcgc cttcgccctc agacgagtcg
    10081 gatctccctt tgggccgcct ccccgcctga gatcctttaa gaccaatgac ttacaaggca
    10141 gctgtagatc ttagccactt tttaaaagaa aaggggggac tggaagggct aattcactcc
    10201 caacgaagac aagatctgct ttttgcttgt actgggtctc tctggttaga ccagatctga
    10261 gcctgggagc tctctggcta actagggaac ccactgctta agcctcaata aagcttgcct
    10321 tgagtgcttc aagtagtgtg tgcccgtctg ttgtgtgact ctggtaacta gagatccctc
    10381 agaccctttt agtcagtgtg gaaaatctct agcagtagta gttcatgtca tcttattatt
    10441 cagtatttat aacttgcaaa gaaatgaata tcagagagtg agaggcccgg gttaattaag
    10501 gaaagggcta gatcattctt gaagacgaaa gggcctcgtg atacgcctat ttttataggt
    10561 taatgtcatg ataataatgg tttcttagac gtcaggtggc acttttcggg gaaatgtgcg
    10621 cggaacccct atttgtttat ttttctaaat acattcaaat atgtatccgc tcatgagaca
    10681 ataaccctga taaatgcttc aataatattg aaaaaggaag agtatgagta ttcaacattt
    10741 ccgtgtcgcc cttattccct tttttgcggc attttgcctt cctgtttttg ctcacccaga
    10801 aacgctggtg aaagtaaaag atgctgaaga tcagttgggt gcacgagtgg gttacatcga
    10861 actggatctc aacagcggta agatccttga gagttttcgc cccgaagaac gttttccaat
    10921 gatgagcact tttaaagttc tgctatgtgg cgcggtatta tcccgtgttg acgccgggca
    10981 agagcaactc ggtcgccgca tacactattc tcagaatgac ttggttgagt actcaccagt
    11041 cacagaaaag catcttacgg atggcatgac agtaagagaa ttatgcagtg ctgccataac
    11101 catgagtgat aacactgcgg ccaacttact tctgacaacg atcggaggac cgaaggagct
    11161 aaccgctttt ttgcacaaca tgggggatca tgtaactcgc cttgatcgtt gggaaccgga
    11221 gctgaatgaa gccataccaa acgacgagcg tgacaccacg atgcctgtag caatggcaac
    11281 aacgttgcgc aaactattaa ctggcgaact acttactcta gcttcccggc aacaattaat
    11341 agactggatg gaggcggata aagttgcagg accacttctg cgctcggccc ttccggctgg
    11401 ctggtttatt gctgataaat ctggagccgg tgagcgtggg tctcgcggta tcattgcagc
    11461 actggggcca gatggtaagc cctcccgtat cgtagttatc tacacgacgg ggagtcaggc
    11521 aactatggat gaacgaaata gacagatcgc tgagataggt gcctcactga ttaagcattg
    11581 gtaactgtca gaccaagttt actcatatat actttagatt gatttaaaac ttcattttta
    11641 atttaaaagg atctaggtga agatcctttt tgataatctc atgaccaaaa tcccttaacg
    11701 tgagttttcg ttccactgag cgtcagaccc cgtagaaaag atcaaaggat cttcttgaga
    11761 tccttttttt ctgcgcgtaa tctgctgctt gcaaacaaaa aaaccaccgc taccagcggt
    11821 ggtttgtttg ccggatcaag agctaccaac tctttttccg aaggtaactg gcttcagcag
    11881 agcgcagata ccaaatactg ttcttctagt gtagccgtag ttaggccacc acttcaagaa
    11941 ctctgtagca ccgcctacat acctcgctct gctaatcctg ttaccagtgg ctgctgccag
    12001 tggcgataag tcgtgtctta ccgggttgga ctcaagacga tagttaccgg ataaggcgca
    12061 gcggtcgggc tgaacggggg gttcgtgcac acagcccagc ttggagcgaa cgacctacac
    12121 cgaactgaga tacctacagc gtgagctatg agaaagcgcc acgcttcccg aagggagaaa
    12181 ggcggacagg tatccggtaa gcggcagggt cggaacagga gagcgcacga gggagcttcc
    12241 agggggaaac gcctggtatc tttatagtcc tgtcgggttt cgccacctct gacttgagcg
    12301 tcgatttttg tgatgctcgt caggggggcg gagcctatgg aaaaacgcca gcaacgcggc
    12361 ctttttacgg ttcctggcct tttgctggcc ttttgctcac atgttctttc ctgcgttatc
    12421 ccctgattct gtggataacc gtattaccgc ctttgagtga gctgataccg ctcgccgcag
    12481 ccgaacgacc gagcgcagcg agtcagtgag cgaggaagcg gaagagcgcc caatacgcaa
    12541 accgcctctc cccgcgcgtt ggccgattca ttaatgcagc aagctcatgg ctgactaatt
    12601 ttttttattt atgcagaggc cgaggccgcc tcggcctctg agctattcca gaagtagtga
    12661 ggaggctttt ttggaggcct aggcttttgc aaaaagctcc ccgtggcacg acaggtttcc
    12721 cgactggaaa gcgggcagtg agcgcaacgc aattaatgtg agttagctca ctcattaggc
    12781 accccaggct ttacacttta tgcttccggc tcgtatgttg tgtggaattg tgagcggata
    12841 acaatttcac acaggaaaca gctatgacat gattacgaat ttcacaaata aagcattttt
    12901 ttcactgcat tctagttgtg gtttgtccaa actcatcaat gtatcttatc atgtctggat
    12961 caactggata actcaagcta accaaaatca tcccaaactt cccaccccat accctattac
    13021 cactgccaat tacctgtggt ttcatttact ctaaacctgt gattcctctg aattattttc
    13081 attttaaaga aattgtattt gttaaatatg tactacaaac ttagtagt
//
